>Addgene plasmid #48859 | pGGD000 | depositor full sequence | sequence record 71286 | Full Sequence
GACGAAAGGGCCTCGTGATACGCCTATTTTTATAGGTTAATGTCATGATAATAATGGTTTCTTAGACGTC
AGGTGGCACTTTTCGGGGAAATGTGCGCGGAACCCCTATTTGTTTATTTTTCTAAATACATTCAAATATG
TATCCGCTCATGAGACAATAACCCTGATAAATGCTTCAATAATATTGAAAAAGGAAGAGTATGAGTATTC
AACATTTCCGTGTCGCCCTTATTCCCTTTTTTGCGGCATTTTGCCTTCCTGTTTTTGCTCACCCAGAAAC
GCTGGTGAAAGTAAAAGATGCTGAAGATCAGTTGGGTGCACGAGTGGGTTACATCGAACTGGATCTCAAC
AGCGGTAAGATCCTTGAGAGTTTTCGCCCCGAAGAACGTTTTCCAATGATGAGCACTTTTAAAGTTCTGC
TATGTGGCGCGGTATTATCCCGTATTGACGCCGGGCAAGAGCAACTCGGTCGCCGCATACACTATTCTCA
GAATGACTTGGTTGAGTACTCACCAGTCACAGAAAAGCATCTTACGGATGGCATGACAGTAAGAGAATTA
TGCAGTGCTGCCATAACCATGAGTGATAACACTGCGGCCAACTTACTTCTGACAACGATCGGAGGACCGA
AGGAGCTAACCGCTTTTTTGCACAACATGGGGGATCATGTAACTCGCCTTGATCGTTGGGAACCGGAGCT
GAATGAAGCCATACCAAACGACGAGCGTGACACCACGATGCCTGTAGCAATGGCAACAACGTTGCGCAAA
CTATTAACTGGCGAACTACTTACTCTAGCTTCCCGGCAACAATTAATAGACTGGATGGAGGCGGATAAAG
TTGCAGGACCACTTCTGCGCTCGGCCCTTCCGGCTGGCTGGTTTATTGCTGATAAATCTGGAGCCGGTGA
GCGTGGCTCTCGAGGTATCATTGCAGCACTGGGGCCAGATGGTAAGCCCTCCCGTATCGTAGTTATCTAC
ACGACGGGGAGTCAGGCAACTATGGATGAACGAAATAGACAGATCGCTGAGATAGGTGCCTCACTGATTA
AGCATTGGTAACTGTCAGACCAAGTTTACTCATATATACTTTAGATTGATTTAAAACTTCATTTTTAATT
TAAAAGGATCTAGGTGAAGATCCTTTTTGATAATCTCATGACCAAAATCCCTTAACGTGAGTTTTCGTTC
CACTGAGCGTCAGACCCCGTAGAAAAGATCAAAGGATCTTCTTGAGATCCTTTTTTTCTGCGCGTAATCT
GCTGCTTGCAAACAAAAAAACCACCGCTACCAGCGGTGGTTTGTTTGCCGGATCAAGAGCTACCAACTCT
TTTTCCGAAGGTAACTGGCTTCAGCAGAGCGCAGATACCAAATACTGTTCTTCTAGTGTAGCCGTAGTTA
GGCCACCACTTCAAGAACTCTGTAGCACCGCCTACATACCTCGCTCTGCTAATCCTGTTACCAGTGGCTG
CTGCCAGTGGCGATAAGTCGTGTCTTACCGGGTTGGACTCAAGACGATAGTTACCGGATAAGGCGCAGCG
GTCGGGCTGAACGGGGGGTTCGTGCACACAGCCCAGCTTGGAGCGAACGACCTACACCGAACTGAGATAC
CTACAGCGTGAGCTATGAGAAAGCGCCACGCTTCCCGAAGGGAGAAAGGCGGACAGGTATCCGGTAAGCG
GCAGGGTCGGAACAGGAGAGCGCACGAGGGAGCTTCCAGGGGGAAACGCCTGGTATCTTTATAGTCCTGT
CGGGTTTCGCCACCTCTGACTTGAGCGTCGATTTTTGTGATGCTCGTCAGGGGGGCGGAGCCTATGGAAA
AACGCCAGCAACGCGGCCTTTTTACGGTTCCTGGCCTTTTGCTGGCCTTTTGCTCACATGTTCTTTCCTG
CGTTATCCCCTGATTCTGTGGATAACCGTATTACCGCCTTTGAGTGAGCTGATACCGCTCGCCGCAGCCG
AACGACCGAGCGCAGCGAGTCAGTGAGCGAGGAAGCGGAAGAGCGCCCAATACGCAAACCGCCTCTCCCC
GCGCGTTGGCCGATTCATTAATGCAGCTGGCACGACAGGTTTCCCGACTGGAAAGCGGGCAGTGAGCGCA
ACGCAATTAATGTGAGTTAGCTCACTCATTAGGCACCCCAGGCTTTACACTTTATGCTTCCGGCTCGTAT
GTTGTGTGGAATTGTGAGCGGATAACAATTTCACACGAGCTATTTAGGTGACACTATAGAAGTGAAGCTT
GGTCTCATCAGGTGGATCCAGTGCTAACATGGTCTAGAAGGAGGTCAGCTATGGAGAAAAAAATCACTGG
ATATACCACCGTTGATATATCCCAATGGCATCGTAAAGAACATTTTGAGGCATTTCAGTCAGTTGCTCAA
TGTACCTATAACCAGACCGTTCAGCTGGATATTACGGCCTTTTTAAAGACCGTAAAGAAAAATAAGCACA
AGTTTTATCCGGCCTTTATTCACATTCTTGCCCGCCTGATGAATGCTCATCCGGAGTTCCGTATGGCAAT
GAAAGACGGTGAGCTGGTGATATGGGATAGTGTTCACCCTTGTTACACCGTTTTCCATGAGCAAACTGAA
ACGTTTTCATCGCTCTGGAGTGAATACCACGACGATTTCCGGCAGTTTCTACACATATATTCGCAAGATG
TGGCGTGTTACGGTGAAAACCTGGCCTATTTCCCTAAAGGGTTTATTGAGAATATGTTTTTCGTCTCAGC
CAATCCCTGGGTGAGTTTCACCAGTTTTGATTTAAACGTGGCCAATATGGACAACTTCTTCGCCCCCGTT
TTCACCATGGGCAAATATTATACGCAAGGCGACAAGGTGCTGATGCCGCTGGCGATTCAGGTTCATCATG
CCGTTTGTGATGGCTTCCATGTCGGCAGAATGCTTAATGAATTACAACAGTACTGCGATGAGTGGCAGGG
CGGGGCGTAAGAGCTCAGGAGGACAGCTATGCAGTTTAAGGTTTACACCTATAAAAGAGAGAGCCGTTAT
CGTCTGTTTGTGGATGTACAGAGTGATATTATTGACACGCCCGGGCGACGGATGGTGATCCCCCTGGCCA
GTGCACGTCTGCTGTCAGATAAAGTCTCCCGTGAACTTTACCCAGTGGTGCATATCGGGGATGAAAGCTG
GCGCATGATGACCACCGATATGGCCAGTGTGCCAGTCTCCGTTATCGGGGAAGAAGTGGCTGATCTCAGC
CACCGCGAAAATGACATCAAAAACGCCATTAACCTGATGTTCTGGGGAATATAACTGCAGAGGAGGTAAT
CAATGCCACAACACTGGTGGTACCCTGCTGAGACCGAATTCTCGCCCTATAGTGAGTCGTATTACCTGGC
CGTCGTTTTACAACGTCGTGACTGGGAAAACCCTGGCGTTACCCAACTTAATCGCCTTGCAGCACATCCC
CCTTTCGCCAGCTGGCGTAATAGCGAAGAGGCCCGCACCGATCGCCCTTCCCAACAGTTGCGCAGCCTGA
ATGGCGAATGGCGCCTGATGCGGTATTTTCTCCTTACGCATCTGTGCGGTATTTCACACCGCATATGGTG
CACTCTCAGTACAATCTGCTCTGATGCCGCATAGTTAAGCCAGCCCCGACACCCGCCAACACCCGCTGAC
GCGCCCTGACGGGCTTGTCTGCTCCCGGCATCCGCTTACAGACAAGCTGTGACCGTCTCCGGGAGCTGCA
TGTGTCAGAGGTTTTCACCGTCATCACCGAAACGCGCGA
Features (pLannotate 1.2.2; 14 found; start..end, strand, type, name):
     96..200     +  promoter       AmpR promoter: bla
    201..1061    +  CDS            AmpR: β-lactamase; bla; confers resistance to ampicillin, carbenicillin, and related antibiotics
   1232..1820    +  rep_origin     ori: high-copy-number ColE1/pMB1/pBR322/pUC origin of replication
   2003..2095    +  CDS            lacI (fragment): lac repressor; lacI; The lac repressor binds to the lac operator to inhibit transcription in E. coli. This inhibition can be relieved by adding lactose or isopropyl-β-D-thiogalactopyranoside (IPTG).
   2108..2129    +  protein_bind   CAP binding site: CAP binding activates transcription in the presence of cAMP. E. coli catabolite activator protein
   2144..2174    +  promoter       lac promoter: promoter for the E. coli lac operon
   2182..2198    +  protein_bind   lac operator: The lac repressor binds to the lac operator to inhibit transcription in E. coli. This inhibition can be relieved by adding lactose or isopropyl-β-D-thiogalactopyranoside (IPTG). lac repressor encoded by lacI
   2212..2230    +  promoter       SP6 promoter: promoter for bacteriophage SP6 RNA polymerase
   2291..2947    +  CDS            cat: CAT_ECOLX - Experimental evidence at protein level: Swiss-Prot protein existence level 1. This enzyme is an effector of chloramphenicol resistance in bacteria. From Escherichia coli. This protein is used as a marker in many commonly used cloning vectors, such as pACYC184.
   2969..3271    +  CDS            ccdB: CCDB_ECOLI - Also known as G, letB, letD. Experimental evidence at protein level: Swiss-Prot protein existence level 1. Toxic component of a type II toxin-antitoxin (TA) system, functioning in plasmid maintainence. Responsible for the post- segregational killing (PSK) of plasmid-free cells, also referred to as a plasmid addiction system. Half-life of over 2 hours. Cell killing by CcdB is accompanied by filamentation, defects in chromosome and plasmid segregation, defects in cell division, formation of anucleate cells, decreased DNA synthesis and plasmid loss. Interferes with the activity of DN
   3336..3354    -  promoter       T7 promoter: promoter for bacteriophage T7 RNA polymerase
   3356..3508    +  CDS            lacZα (fragment): LacZα fragment of β-galactosidase; lacZ fragment
   3514..3613    -  misc_feature   bom (fragment): basis of mobility region from pBR322
   3715..1       -  CDS            rop (fragment) (across the origin): Rop protein, which maintains plasmids at low copy number; rop
