[The description below was written by a language model from this plasmid's Addgene catalogue record and pLannotate feature annotations shown in this document.]
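Description:
pGGD000 is an empty entry vector of the GreenGate system, a Golden Gate-based modular cloning platform for building plant transformation constructs. It is the recipient plasmid for creating C-terminal tag modules (the "D" position in the assembly). It is built on a pUC19 backbone and is about 3.7 kb in total. It carries the high-copy ColE1/pUC origin and a β-lactamase gene with its own promoter for ampicillin selection. Remnants of the lac region (CAP site, lac promoter and operator, lacI and lacZα fragments) and short bom and rop fragments are also annotated as backbone leftovers.

No gene of interest is present. Instead, the cloning site holds a counter-selection stuffer made of a chloramphenicol acetyltransferase gene followed by ccdB, the gyrase-targeting toxin. This cassette lies between two BsaI sites, and SP6 and T7 promoters sit just outside those sites, facing inward. Because ccdB kills ordinary E. coli strains, the empty vector is kept in the ccdB-tolerant strain DB3.1 under combined ampicillin and chloramphenicol selection. Replacing the stuffer with a tag-coding fragment removes the toxin, so recombinants can be recovered in standard strains.

BsaI cuts outside its recognition sequence, so the finished entry module releases its insert with defined position-specific overhangs. These overhangs direct ordered assembly with the other GreenGate modules. According to the depositor, the 5' overhang can be exchanged using HindIII and BamHI and the 3' overhang using KpnI and EcoRI. BamHI, KpnI or a pair of XcmI sites can also be used as alternative routes for inserting fragments instead of BsaI.
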