Addgene plasmid #48859: pGGD000
Purpose: (Empty Backbone) Empty entry vector for creating GreenGate C-terminal tag modules.
Depositing lab: Jan Lohmann. Depositing organization: Universitaet Heidelberg. Publication: GreenGate - A Novel, Versatile, and Efficient Cloning System for Plant Transgenesis. Lampropoulos A, Sutikovic Z, Wenzl C, Maegele I, Lohmann JU, Forner J. PLoS One. 2013 Dec 20;8(12):e83043. doi: 10.1371/journal.pone.0083043. PubMed 24376629.
Backbone
  Vector backbone: pUC19
  Backbone size (bp): 2686
  Vector type: Golden Gate Compatible cloning vector
Growth in bacteria
  Bacterial resistance: Chloramphenicol and Ampicillin, 25 & 100 μg/mL
  Growth temperature: 37°C
  Growth strain: DB3.1
  Copy number: High Copy
Gene/Insert
  Gene/Insert name: None
Terms and licenses: Academic/Nonprofit Terms; Industry Terms: Not Available to Industry
Depositor comments: This plasmid is designed to take up inserts for future Golden Gate cloning using the BsaI enzyme. The 5' BsaI overhang can be exchanged using HindIII and BamHI. The 3' BsaI overhang can be exchanged using KpnI and EcoRI. BamHI and KpnI sites as well as the double XcmI sites can also be used as alternative insert cloning sites, instead of using BsaI. Plasmid Features (listed as bp in full plasmid sequence): BsaI site #1 = 2241-2251bp BsaI site #2 = 3315-3325bp
How to cite: pGGD000 was a gift from Jan Lohmann (Addgene plasmid # 48859 ; http://n2t.net/addgene:48859 ; RRID:Addgene_48859)
