>Addgene plasmid #48859 | pGGD000 | depositor partial sequence | sequence record 71287 | BsaI recognition site - overhang D - ccdB cassette - overhang E - BsaI recognition site
GGTCTCATCAGGTGGATCCAGTGCTAACATGGTCTAGAAGGAGGTCAGCTATGGAGAAAAAAATCACTGG
ATATACCACCGTTGATATATCCCAATGGCATCGTAAAGAACATTTTGAGGCATTTCAGTCAGTTGCTCAA
TGTACCTATAACCAGACCGTTCAGCTGGATATTACGGCCTTTTTAAAGACCGTAAAGAAAAATAAGCACA
AGTTTTATCCGGCCTTTATTCACATTCTTGCCCGCCTGATGAATGCTCATCCGGAGTTCCGTATGGCAAT
GAAAGACGGTGAGCTGGTGATATGGGATAGTGTTCACCCTTGTTACACCGTTTTCCATGAGCAAACTGAA
ACGTTTTCATCGCTCTGGAGTGAATACCACGACGATTTCCGGCAGTTTCTACACATATATTCGCAAGATG
TGGCGTGTTACGGTGAAAACCTGGCCTATTTCCCTAAAGGGTTTATTGAGAATATGTTTTTCGTCTCAGC
CAATCCCTGGGTGAGTTTCACCAGTTTTGATTTAAACGTGGCCAATATGGACAACTTCTTCGCCCCCGTT
TTCACCATGGGCAAATATTATACGCAAGGCGACAAGGTGCTGATGCCGCTGGCGATTCAGGTTCATCATG
CCGTTTGTGATGGCTTCCATGTCGGCAGAATGCTTAATGAATTACAACAGTACTGCGATGAGTGGCAGGG
CGGGGCGTAAGAGCTCAGGAGGACAGCTATGCAGTTTAAGGTTTACACCTATAAAAGAGAGAGCCGTTAT
CGTCTGTTTGTGGATGTACAGAGTGATATTATTGACACGCCCGGGCGACGGATGGTGATCCCCCTGGCCA
GTGCACGTCTGCTGTCAGATAAAGTCTCCCGTGAACTTTACCCAGTGGTGCATATCGGGGATGAAAGCTG
GCGCATGATGACCACCGATATGGCCAGTGTGCCAGTCTCCGTTATCGGGGAAGAAGTGGCTGATCTCAGC
CACCGCGAAAATGACATCAAAAACGCCATTAACCTGATGTTCTGGGGAATATAACTGCAGAGGAGGTAAT
CAATGCCACAACACTGGTGGTACCCTGCTGAGACC
