>Addgene plasmid #48859 | pGGD000 | addgene partial sequence | sequence record 72468 | Lac-promoter 5'-CACTTTATGCTTCCGGCTCG-3'
CACGAGCTATTTAGGTGACACTATAGAAGTGAAGCTTGGTCTCATCAGGTGGATCCAGTGCTAACATGGT
CTAGAAGGAGGTCAGCTATGGAGAAAAAAATCACTGGATATACCACCGTTGATATATCCCAATGGCATCG
TAAAGAACATTTTGAGGCATTTCAGTCAGTTGCTCAATGTACCTATAACCAGACCGTTCAGCTGGATATT
ACGGCCTTTTTAAAGACCGTAAAGAAAAATAAGCACAAGTTTTATCCGGCCTTTATTCACATTCTTGCCC
GCCTGATGAATGCTCATCCGGAGTTCCGTATGGCAATGAAAGACGGTGAGCTGGTGATATGGGATAGTGT
TCACCCTTGTTACACCGTTTTCCATGAGCAAACTGAAACGTTTTCATCGCTCTGGAGTGAATACCACGAC
GATTTCCGGCAGTTTCTACACATATATTCGCAAGATGTGGCGTGTTACGGTGAAAACCTGGCCTATTTCC
CTAAAGGGTTTATTGAGAATATGTTTTTCGTCTCAGCCAATCCCTGGGTGAGTTTCACCAGTTTTGATTT
AAACGTGGCCAATATGGACAACTTCTTCGCCCCCGTTTTCACCATGGGCAAATATTATACGCAAGGCGAC
AAGGTGCTGATGCCGCTGGCGATTCAGGTTCATCATGCCGTTTGTGATGGCTTCCATGTCGGCAGAATGC
TTAATGAATTACAACAGTACTGCGATGAGTGGCAGGGCGGGGCGTAAGAGCTCAGGAGGACAGCTATGCA
GTTTAAGGTTTACACCTATAAAAGAGAGAGCCGTTATCGTCTGTTTGTGGATGTACAGAGTGATATTATT
GACACGCCCGG
