>Addgene plasmid #48859 | pGGD000 | addgene partial sequence | sequence record 72547 | M13pUC-Fwd 5'-CCCAGTCACGACGTTGTAAAACG-3'
CTATAGGGCGAGAATTCGGTCTCAGCAGGGTACCACCAGTGTTGTGGCATTGATTACCTCCTCTGCAGTT
ATATTCCCCAGAACATCAGGTTAATGGCGTTTTTGATGTCATTTTCGCGGTGGCTGAGATCAGCCACTTC
TTCCCCGATAACGGAGACTGGCACACTGGCCATATCGGTGGTCATCATGCGCCAGCTTTCATCCCCGATA
TGCACCACTGGGTAAAGTTCACGGGAGACTTTATCTGACAGCAGACGTGCACTGGCCAGGGGGATCACCA
TCCGTCGCCCGGGCGTGTCAATAATATCACTCTGTACATCCACAAACAGACGATAACGGCTCTCTCTTTT
ATAGGTGTAAACCTTAAACTGCATAGCTGTCCTCCTGAGCTCTTACGCCCCGCCCTGCCACTCATCGCAG
TACTGTTGTAATTCATTAAGCATTCTGCCGACATGGAAGCCATCACAAACGGCATGATGAACCTGAATCG
CCAGCGGCATCAGCACCTTGTCGCCTTGCGTATAATATTTGCCCATGGTGAAAACGGGGGCGAAGAAGTT
GTCCATATTGGCCACGTTTAAATCAAAACTGGTGAAACTCACCCAGGGATTGGCTGAGACGAAAAACATA
TTCTCAATAAACCCTTTAGGGAAATAGGCCAGGTTTTCACCGTAACACGCCACATCTTGCGAATATATGT
GTAGAAACTGCCGGAAATCGTCGTGGTATTCACTCCAGAGCGATGAAAACGTTTCAGTTTGCTCATGGAA
AACGGTGTAACAAGGGTGAACACTATCCCATATCACCAGCTCACCGTCTTTCATTGCCATACGGAACT
